>Addgene plasmid #23501 | pDONR223-KSR2 | addgene full sequence | sequence record 215968 | Addgene NGS Result
CCAATACGCAAACCGCCTCTCCCCGCGCGTTGGCCGATTCATTAATGCAGCTGGCACGACAGGTTTCCCG
ACTGGAAAGCGGGCAGTGAGCGCAACGCAATTAATACGCGTACCGCTAGCCAGGAAGAGTTTGTAGAAAC
GCAAAAAGGCCATCCGTCAGGATGGCCTTCTGCTTAGTTTGATGCCTGGCAGTTTATGGCGGGCGTCCTG
CCCGCCACCCTCCGGGCCGTTGCTTCACAACGTTCAAATCCGCTCCCGGCGGATTTGTCCTACTCAGGAG
AGCGTTCACCGACAAACAACAGATAAAACGAAAGGCCCAGTCTTCCGACTGAGCCTTTCGTTTTATTTGA
TGCCTGGCAGTTCCCTACTCTCGCGTTAACGCTAGCATGGATGTTTTCCCAGTCACGACGTTGTAAAACG
ACGGCCAGTCTTAAGCTCGGGCCCCAAATAATGATTTTATTTTGACTGATAGTGACCTGTTCGTTGCAAC
AAATTGATGAGCAATGCTTTTTTATAATGCCAACTTTGTACAAAAAAGTTGGCACCATGACGGATGAACA
GGTGTGCGAGACTGTGGAGAAATACGGAGCCAACCGGGAGGAGTGTGCCCGCCTCAACGCCTCCCTCTCC
TGCCTCAGGAATGTCCACATGTCAGGAGGCAACCTTTCCAAACAAGACTGGACCATCCAGTGGCCCACCA
CAGAGACGGGGAAGGAGAACAATCCCGTGTGCCCCCCGGAGCCCACCCCGTGGATCCGCACCCATCTCTC
CCAGAGCCCCAGGGTCCCGTCCAAGTGCGTCCAGCACTATTGTCACACCAGCCCCACTCCCGGGGCCCCT
GTGTACACCCACGTGGACAGGCTTACCGTGGACGCCTACCCGGGCTTGTGCCCGCCCCCGCCACTGGAGT
CGGGCCACCGTTCCCTGCCCCCATCGCCCCGGCAGCGGCACGCGGTCCGCACCCCGCCGCGCACCCCCAA
CATCGTCACCACCGTGACCCCGCCGGGCACGCCGCCCATGAGGAAGAAGAACAAGCTGAAGCCCCCGGGG
ACCCCACCGCCCTCCTCCCGAAAACTGATACACTTGATCCCGGGATTCACCGCGCTGCATCGGAGCAAAT
CCCACGAGTTCCAGCTGGGGCACCGCGTGGACGAGGCCCACACGCCCAAAGCCAAGAAGAAGAGCAAACC
CTTGAACCTCAAGATCCACAGCAGCGTAGGCAGCTGCGAGAACATCCCCTCTCAGCAGCGCTCCCCGCTG
CTGTCCGAGCGCTCCCTCCGCTCCTTCTTTGTGGGACACGCACCTTTCCTGCCTTCCACCCCTCCTGTTC
ACACTGAGGCCAACTTCTCTGCAAACACACTGTCAGTGCCACGCTGGTCCCCGCAGATCCCTCGCAGAGA
TCTTGGCAACTCCATCAAGCACAGGTTTTCCACCAAGTACTGGATGTCTCAGACGTGCACAGTCTGTGGG
AAAGGGATGCTTTTTGGCCTCAAGTGTAAAAACTGCAAGTTAAAGTGCCACAACAAATGCACCAAAGAAG
CCCCACCCTGTCATCTTCTGATCATCCACCGAGGAGCAAGGTTAGTCCGGACAGAGTCCGTTCCATGTGA
CATCAACAACCCTCTACGGAAGCCACCTCGCTATTCAGACCTGCACATCAGTCAGACGCTCCCCAAAACC
AACAAAATCAACAAGGACCACATCCCTGTCCCTTACCAGCCAGACTCCAGCAGCAACCCCTCCTCCACGA
CGTCCTCCACGCCCTCCTCGCCAGCACCCCCCCTCCCTCCTAGTGCCACGCCGCCTTCTCCCCTACACCC
TTCCCCACAGTGCACACGGCAGCAGAAGAACTTCAACCTGCCAGCATCCCACTACTACAAATACAAGCAG
CAGTTCATCTTCCCAGATGTGGTGCCGGTGCCGGAGACGCCGACCCGGGCGCCCCAGGTCATCCTGCATC
CGGTGACCTCGAATCCAATCTTGGAAGGAAATCCATTACTTCAAATTGAAGTGGAGCCAACGTCGGAGAA
TGAAGAGGTCCATGATGAGGCCGAAGAGTCAGAGGATGACTTCGAGGAGATGAACCTGTCCCTCCTCTCG
GCCCGGGGCTTCCCACGCAAGGCCAGCCAGACCAGCATCTTCCTTCAGGAGTGGGACATCCCCTTTGAGC
AGCTGGAGATCGGCGAGCTCATTGGAAAGGGCCGCTTTGGGCAAGTGTACCACGGCCGCTGGCATGGCGA
GGTGGCCATCCGGCTGATTGACATTGAGAGGGACAACGAGGACCAGCTCAAGGCCTTCAAGCGGGAGGTG
ATGGCCTACAGGCAGACACGGCATGAGAACGTGGTGCTTTTCATGGGTGCCTGCATGAGCCCGCCTCACC
TGGCCATCATCACCAGCCTCTGTAAGGGACGGACGCTCTATTCCGTTGTGAGGGATGCCAAAATCGTTTT
GGATGTCAACAAAACCAGGCAGATTGCTCAAGAAATTGTGAAGGGCATGGGCTACCTCCACGCCAAGGGA
ATCCTACACAAGGACCTCAAGTCAAAGAACGTCTTCTATGACAACGGCAAAGTGGTCATCACGGACTTTG
GACTCTTCAGCATTTCTGGGGTGCTGCAGGCTGGCAGGCGGGAGGACAAACTGCGCATCCAGAATGGCTG
GCTATGCCACCTGGCACCAGAGATCATCCGCCAGCTGTCCCCCGACACAGAGGAGGATAAGCTCCCCTTC
TCCAAGCACTCTGACGTCTTTGCCCTTGGCACAATCTGGTATGAACTCCACGCCAGGGAATGGCCTTTCA
AGACCCAACCAGCAGAGGCAATAATCTGGCAAATGGGCACAGGCATGAAACCCAACCTCAGCCAGATTGG
CATGGGAAAAGAAATCTCGGACATTCTTCTCTTCTGCTGGGCCTTTGAACAAGAAGAGAGACCTACCTTC
ACCAAGCTCATGGACATGCTGGAGAAACTGCCAAAGCGAAACCGTCGCCTGTCTCACCCTGGACATTTCT
GGAAGTCTGCAGAGCTGTTGCCAACTTTCTTGTACAAAGTTGGCATTATAAGAAAGCATTGCTTATCAAT
TTGTTGCAACGAACAGGTCACTATCAGTCAAAATAAAATCATTATTTGCCATCCAGCTGATATCCCCTAT
AGTGAGTCGTATTACATGGTCATAGCTGTTTCCTGGCAGCTCTGGCCCGTGTCTCAAAATCTCTGATGTT
ACATTGCACAAGATAAAAATATATCATCATGCCTCCTCTAGACCAGCCAGGACAGAAATGCCTCGACTTC
GCTGCTACCCAAGGTTGCCGGGTGACGCACACCGTGGAAACGGATGAAGGCACGAACCCAGTGGACATAA
GCCTGTTCGGTTCGTAAGCTGTAATGCAAGTAGCGTATGCGCTCACGCAACTGGTCCAGAACCTTGACCG
AACGCAGCGGTGGTAACGGCGCAGTGGCGGTTTTCATGGCTTGTTATGACTGTTTTTTTGGGGTACAGTC
TATGCCTCGGGCATCCAAGCAGCAAGCGCGTTACGCCGTGGGTCGATGTTTGATGTTATGGAGCAGCAAC
GATGTTACGCAGCAGGGCAGTCGCCCTAAAACAAAGTTAAACATTATGAGGGAAGCGGTGATCGCCGAAG
TATCGACTCAACTATCAGAGGTAGTTGGCGTCATCGAGCGCCATCTCGAACCGACGTTGCTGGCCGTACA
TTTGTACGGCTCCGCAGTGGATGGCGGCCTGAAGCCACACAGTGATATTGATTTGCTGGTTACGGTGACC
GTAAGGCTTGATGAAACAACGCGGCGAGCTTTGATCAACGACCTTTTGGAAACTTCGGCTTCCCCTGGAG
AGAGCGAGATTCTCCGCGCTGTAGAAGTCACCATTGTTGTGCACGACGACATCATTCCGTGGCGTTATCC
AGCTAAGCGCGAACTGCAATTTGGAGAATGGCAGCGCAATGACATTCTTGCAGGTATCTTCGAGCCAGCC
ACGATCGACATTGATCTGGCTATCTTGCTGACAAAAGCAAGAGAACATAGCGTTGCCTTGGTAGGTCCAG
CGGCGGAGGAACTCTTTGATCCGGTTCCTGAACAGGATCTATTTGAGGCGCTAAATGAAACCTTAACGCT
ATGGAACTCGCCGCCCGACTGGGCTGGCGATGAGCGAAATGTAGTGCTTACGTTGTCCCGCATTTGGTAC
AGCGCAGTAACCGGCAAAATCGCGCCGAAGGATGTCGCTGCCGACTGGGCAATGGAGCGCCTGCCGGCCC
AGTATCAGCCCGTCATACTTGAAGCTAGACAGGCTTATCTTGGACAAGAAGAAGATCGCTTGGCCTCGCG
CGCAGATCAGTTGGAAGAATTTGTCCACTACGTGAAAGGCGAGATCACCAAGGTAGTCGGCAAATAACCC
TCGAGCCACCCATGACCAAAATCCCTTAACGTGAGTTACGCGTCGTTCCACTGAGCGTCAGACCCCGTAG
AAAAGATCAAAGGATCTTCTTGAGATCCTTTTTTTCTGCGCGTAATCTGCTGCTTGCAAACAAAAAAACC
ACCGCTACCAGCGGTGGTTTGTTTGCCGGATCAAGAGCTACCAACTCTTTTTCCGAAGGTAACTGGCTTC
AGCAGAGCGCAGATACCAAATACTGTTCTTCTAGTGTAGCCGTAGTTAGGCCACCACTTCAAGAACTCTG
TAGCACCGCCTACATACCTCGCTCTGCTAATCCTGTTACCAGTGGCTGCTGCCAGTGGCGATAAGTCGTG
TCTTACCGGGTTGGACTCAAGACGATAGTTACCGGATAAGGCGCAGCGGTCGGGCTGAACGGGGGGTTCG
TGCACACAGCCCAGCTTGGAGCGAACGACCTACACCGAACTGAGATACCTACAGCGTGAGCTATGAGAAA
GCGCCACGCTTCCCGAAGGGAGAAAGGCGGACAGGTATCCGGTAAGCGGCAGGGTCGGAACAGGAGAGCG
CACGAGGGAGCTTCCAGGGGGAAACGCCTGGTATCTTTATAGTCCTGTCGGGTTTCGCCACCTCTGACTT
GAGCGTCGATTTTTGTGATGCTCGTCAGGGGGGCGGAGCCTATGGAAAAACGCCAGCAACGCGGCCTTTT
TACGGTTCCTGGCCTTTTGCTGGCCTTTTGCTCACATGTTCTTTCCTGCGTTATCCCCTGATTCTGTGGA
TAACCGTATTACCGCCTTTGAGTGAGCTGATACCGCTCGCCGCAGCCGAACGACCGAGCGCAGCGAGTCA
GTGAGCGAGGAAGCGGAAGAGCGC
Features (pLannotate 1.2.2; 12 found; start..end, strand, type, name):
    144..171     -  terminator     rrnB T2 terminator: transcription terminator T2 from the E. coli rrnB gene
    303..346     +  terminator     rrnB T1 terminator: Escherichia coli rrnB; transcription terminator T1 from the E. coli rrnB gene
    393..429     -  CDS            lacZα (fragment): LacZα fragment of β-galactosidase; lacZ fragment
    446..541     +  protein_bind   attL3: mutant version of attL; recombination site for the Gateway® LR reaction LR Clonase™
    547..3027    +  CDS            KSR2 (fragment): KSR2_HUMAN - Experimental evidence at protein level: Swiss-Prot protein existence level 1. Location-regulated scaffold connecting MEK to RAF. Has very low protein kinase activity and can phosphorylate MAP2K1 at several Ser and Thr residues with very low efficiency (in vitro). Acts as MAP2K1/MEK1-dependent allosteric activator of BRAF; upon binding to MAP2K1/MEK1, dimerizes with BRAF and promotes BRAF-mediated phosphorylation of MAP2K1/MEK1 (PubMed:29433126). Interaction with BRAF enhances KSR2-mediated phosphorylation of MAP2K1 (in vitro). Blocks MAP3K8 kinase activity and MAP3K8-mediated sign
   3032..3127    -  protein_bind   attL3: mutant version of attL; recombination site for the Gateway® LR reaction LR Clonase™
   3146..3164    -  promoter       T7 promoter: promoter for bacteriophage T7 RNA polymerase
   3354..3377    +  promoter       Pc promoter (fragment): intI1 (promoter lies within the coding sequence); class 1 integron promoter
   3553..3609    +  CDS            GmR (fragment): gentamycin acetyltransferase; aacC1; confers resistance to gentamycin
   3616..4407    +  CDS            SmR: aminoglycoside adenylyltransferase (Murphy, 1985); aadA; confers resistance to spectinomycin and streptomycin
   4500..5088    +  rep_origin     ori: high-copy-number ColE1/pMB1/pBR322/pUC origin of replication
   5271..89      +  CDS            lacI (fragment) (across the origin): lac repressor; lacI; The lac repressor binds to the lac operator to inhibit transcription in E. coli. This inhibition can be relieved by adding lactose or isopropyl-β-D-thiogalactopyranoside (IPTG).
