[The description below was written by a language model from this plasmid's Addgene catalogue record and pLannotate feature annotations shown in this document.]
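Description:
pDONR223-KSR2 is a Gateway entry clone built in the Invitrogen pDONR223 donor backbone and carrying the open reading frame of human KSR2 (kinase suppressor of Ras-2). It is a bacterial cloning plasmid, not an expression vector. It replicates at high copy from a ColE1/pUC-type origin and is selected with spectinomycin through the aadA (SmR) aminoglycoside adenylyltransferase gene. This gene lies downstream of a class 1 integron Pc promoter fragment and a short remnant of a gentamicin resistance gene. The rrnB T1 and T2 terminators upstream of the cloning site insulate the insert from read-through transcription. Small lacZα and lacI fragments and a T7 promoter are also annotated in the backbone.

The KSR2 insert of roughly 2.5 kb is flanked by two attL recombination sites in opposite orientation. The annotation software labels both as attL3 variants. These sites allow LR Clonase-mediated transfer of the ORF into any compatible destination vector. Relative to the reference protein cited in the record, the clone lacks residues 344–345 (DP) and carries an S523G substitution. The ORF has no stop codon, so a destination vector can add a C-terminal epitope tag and the terminator codon. No mammalian promoter is present, and the depositors state that the plasmid should not be transfected directly. They point to a companion set of lentiviral destination vectors (pLX301–pLX304) for expression in mammalian cells.

KSR2 is a scaffold protein linking RAF to MEK in the MAP kinase pathway. The clone belongs to a kinase ORF collection associated with a study of resistance to RAF inhibition through MAP kinase pathway reactivation.
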