Addgene plasmid #23501: pDONR223-KSR2
Depositing lab: William Hahn & David Root. Depositing organization: Dana-Farber Cancer Institute. Publication: COT drives resistance to RAF inhibition through MAP kinase pathway reactivation. Johannessen CM, Boehm JS, Kim SY, Thomas SR, Wardwell L, Johnson LA, Emery CM, Stransky N, Cogdill AP, Barretina J, Caponigro G, Hieronymus H, Murray RR, Salehi-Ashtiani K, Hill DE, Vidal M, Zhao JJ, Yang X, Alkan O, Kim S, Harris JL, Wilson CJ, Myer VE, Finan PM, Root DE, Roberts TM, Golub T, Flaherty KT, Dummer R, Weber BL, Sellers WR, Schlegel R, Wargo JA, Hahn WC, Garraway LA. Nature. 2010 Dec 16;468(7326):968-72. doi: 10.1038/nature09627 PubMed 21107320.
Backbone
  Vector backbone: pDONR223
  Backbone manufacturer: Invitrogen
  Backbone size w/o insert (bp): 5005
  Vector type: Gateway Donor vector
Growth in bacteria
  Bacterial resistance: Spectinomycin, 50 μg/mL
  Growth temperature: 37°C
  Growth strain: DH5alpha
  Copy number: High Copy
Gene/Insert
  Gene/Insert name: KSR2 (alt name: kinase suppressor of Ras-2)
  Species: H. sapiens (human)
  Insert size (bp): 2490
  Mutation: aa344-5 (DP) deleted; S523G compared to GenBank EAW98112.1
  Entrez Gene: KSR2
  Cloning method: Gateway Cloning
  Sequencing primers: 5′ M13pUC-fwd; 3′ M13rev
Terms and licenses: Academic/Nonprofit Terms; Industry Terms: Not Available to Industry
Depositor comments: The ORF has no Stop codon. This design enables easy recombination into a destination vector to add an epitope tag of choice and Stop codon to the ORF. Do NOT use this plasmid directly for transfections. A set of 4 custom lentiviral vectors is available ( pLX301 (http://www.addgene.org/25895/) , pLX302 (http://www.addgene.org/25896/) , pLX303 (http://www.addgene.org/25897/) , pLX304 (http://www.addgene.org/25890/) ) to be used to express these ORFs in mammalian cells. These plasmids are not included in the kit and must be ordered separately.
How to cite: pDONR223-KSR2 was a gift from William Hahn & David Root (Addgene plasmid # 23501 ; http://n2t.net/addgene:23501 ; RRID:Addgene_23501)
