>Addgene plasmid #23501 | pDONR223-KSR2 | depositor partial sequence | sequence record 10824 | Author sequence, M13pUC-fwd
AGAGGGTTTTTTTTTGACTGATAGTGACCTGTTCGTTGCAACAAATTGATGAGCAATGCTTTTTTATAAT
GCCAACTTTGTACAAAAAAGTTGGCACCATGACGGATGAACAGGTGTGCGAGACTGTGGAGAAATACGGA
GCCAACCGGGAGGAGTGTGCCCGCCTCAACGCCTCCCTCTCCTGCCTCAGGAATGTCCACATGTCAGGAG
GCAACCTTTCCAAACAAGACTGGACCATCCAGTGGCCCACCACAGAGACGGGGAAGGAGAACAATCCCGT
GTGCCCCCCGGAGCCCACCCCGTGGATCCGCACCCATCTCTCCCAGAGCCCCAGGGTCCCGTCCAAGTGC
GTCCAGCACTATTGTCACACCAGCCCCACTCCCGGGGCCCCTGTGTACACCCACGTGGACAGGCTTACCG
TGGACGCCTACCCGGGCTTGTGCCCGCCCCCGCCACTGGAGTCGGGCCACCGTTCCCTGCCCCCATCGCC
CCGGCAGCGGCACGCGGTCCGCACCCCGCCGCGCACCCCCAACATCGTCACCACCGTGACCCCGCCGGGC
ACGCCGCCCATGAGGAAGAAGAACAAGCTGAAGCCCCCGGGGACCCCACCGCCCTCCTCCCGAAAACTGA
TACACTTGATCCCGGGATTCACCGCGCTGCATCGGAGCAAATCCCACGAGTTCCAGCTGGGGCACCGCGT
GGACGAGGCCCACACGCCCAAAGCCAAGAAGAGAGCAAACCCTTGAACCTCAAGATCCACAGCAGCGTAG
GCAGCTGCGAGAACATCCCCTCTCAGCAGCGCTTC
