>Addgene plasmid #23501 | pDONR223-KSR2 | addgene partial sequence | sequence record 29308 | 23501 with M13pUC-fwd
AGCTCGGGCCCAATAATGATTTTATTTTGACTGATAGTGACCTGTTCGTTGCAACAAATTGATGAGCAAT
GCTTTTTTATAATGCCAACTTTGTACAAAAAAGTTGGCACCATGACGGATGAACAGGTGTGCGAGACTGT
GGAGAAATACGGAGCCAACCGGGAGGAGTGTGCCCGCCTCAACGCCTCCCTCTCCTGCCTCAGGAATGTC
CACATGTCAGGAGGCAACCTTTCCAAACAAGACTGGACCATCCAGTGGCCCACCACAGAGACGGGGAAGG
AGAACAATCCCGTGTGCCCCCCGGAGCCCACCCCGTGGATCCGCACCCATCTCTCCCAGAGCCCCAGGGT
CCCGTCCAAGTGCGTCCAGCACTATTGTCACACCAGCCCCACTCCCGGGGCCCCTGTGTACACCCACGTG
GACAGGCTTACCGTGGACGCCTACCCGGGCTTGTGCCCGCCCCCGCCACTGGAGTCGGGCCACCGTTCCC
TGCCCCCATCGCCCCGGCAGCGGCACGCGGTCCGCACCCCGCCGCGCACCCCCAACATCGTCACCACCGT
GACCCCGCCGGGCACGCCGCCCATGAGGAAGAAGAACAAGCTGAAGCC
