>Addgene plasmid #23501 | pDONR223-KSR2 | depositor partial sequence | sequence record 46923 | Author sequence, M13-rev
CAGAGCACGCTGGATGGCAATAATGATTTTATTTTGACTGATAGTGACCTGTTCGTTGCAACAAATTGAT
AAGCAATGCTTTCTTATAATGCCAACTTTGTACAAGAAAGTTGGCAACAGCTCTGCAGACTTCCAGAAAT
GTCCAGGGTGAGACAGGCGACGGTTTCGCTTTGGCAGTTTCTCCAGCATGTCCATGAGCTTGGTGAAGGT
AGGTCTCTCTTCTTGTTCAAAGGCCCAGCAGAAGAGAAGAATGTCCGAGATTTCTTTTCCCATGCCAATC
TGGCTGAGGTTGGGTTTCATGCCTGTGCCCATTTGCCAGATTATTGCCTCTGCTGGTTGGGTCTTGAAAG
GCCATTCCCTGGCGTGGAGTTCATACCAGATTGTGCCAAGGGCAAAGACGTCAGAGTGCTTGGAGAAGGG
GAGCTTATCCTCCTCTGTGTCGGGGGACAGCTGGCGGATGATCTCTGGTGCCAGGTGGCATAGCCAGCCA
TTCTGGATGCGCAGTTTGTCCTCCCGCCTGCCAGCCTGCAGCACCCCAGAAATGCTGAAGAGTCCAAAGT
CCGTGATGACCACTTTGCCGTTGTCATAGAAGACGTTCTTTGACTTGAGGTCCTTGTGTAGGATTCCCTT
GGCGTGGAGGTAGCCCATGCCCTTCACAATTTCTTGAGCAATCTGCCTGGTTTTGTTGACATCCAAAACG
ATTTTGGCATCCCTCACAACGGAATAGAGCGTCCGTCCCTTACAGAGGCTGGTGATGATGGGCCAGGTGA
GGCGGGCTCAT
